>Addgene plasmid #228322 | pMT1475 | addgene full sequence | sequence record 458298 | Addgene NGS Result
GACGAAAGGGCCTCGTGATACGCCTATTTTTATAGGTTAATGTCATGATAATAATGGTTTCTTAGACGTC
AGGTGGCACTTTTCGGGGAAATGTGCGCGGAACCCCTATTTGTTTATTTTTCTAAATACATTCAAATATG
TATCCGCTCATGAGACAATAACCCTGATAAATGCTTCAATAATATTGAAAAAGGAAGAGTATGAGTATTC
AACATTTCCGTGTCGCCCTTATTCCCTTTTTTGCGGCATTTTGCCTTCCTGTTTTTGCTCACCCAGAAAC
GCTGGTGAAAGTAAAAGATGCTGAAGATCAGTTGGGTGCACGAGTGGGTTACATCGAACTGGATCTCAAC
AGCGGTAAGATCCTTGAGAGTTTTCGCCCCGAAGAACGTTTTCCAATGATGAGCACTTTTAAAGTTCTGC
TATGTGGCGCGGTATTATCCCGTATTGACGCCGGGCAAGAGCAACTCGGTCGCCGCATACACTATTCTCA
GAATGACTTGGTTGAGTACTCACCAGTCACAGAAAAGCATCTTACGGATGGCATGACAGTAAGAGAATTA
TGCAGTGCTGCCATAACCATGAGTGATAACACTGCGGCCAACTTACTTCTGACAACGATCGGAGGACCGA
AGGAGCTAACCGCTTTTTTGCACAACATGGGGGATCATGTAACTCGCCTTGATCGTTGGGAACCGGAGCT
GAATGAAGCCATACCAAACGACGAGCGTGACACCACGATGCCTGTAGCAATGGCAACAACGTTGCGCAAA
CTATTAACTGGCGAACTACTTACTCTAGCTTCCCGGCAACAATTAATAGACTGGATGGAGGCGGATAAAG
TTGCAGGACCACTTCTGCGCTCGGCCCTTCCGGCTGGCTGGTTTATTGCTGATAAATCTGGAGCCGGTGA
GCGTGGGTCTCGCGGTATCATTGCAGCACTGGGGCCAGATGGTAAGCCCTCCCGTATCGTAGTTATCTAC
ACGACGGGGAGTCAGGCAACTATGGATGAACGAAATAGACAGATCGCTGAGATAGGTGCCTCACTGATTA
AGCATTGGTAACTGTCAGACCAAGTTTACTCATATATACTTTAGATTGATTTAAAACTTCATTTTTAATT
TAAAAGGATCTAGGTGAAGATCCTTTTTGATAATCTCATGACCAAAATCCCTTAACGTGAGTTTTCGTTC
CACTGAGCGTCAGACCCCGTAGAAAAGATCAAAGGATCTTCTTGAGATCCTTTTTTTCTGCGCGTAATCT
GCTGCTTGCAAACAAAAAAACCACCGCTACCAGCGGTGGTTTGTTTGCCGGATCAAGAGCTACCAACTCT
TTTTCCGAAGGTAACTGGCTTCAGCAGAGCGCAGATACCAAATACTGTTCTTCTAGTGTAGCCGTAGTTA
GGCCACCACTTCAAGAACTCTGTAGCACCGCCTACATACCTCGCTCTGCTAATCCTGTTACCAGTGGCTG
CTGCCAGTGGCGATAAGTCGTGTCTTACCGGGTTGGACTCAAGACGATAGTTACCGGATAAGGCGCAGCG
GTCGGGCTGAACGGGGGGTTCGTGCACACAGCCCAGCTTGGAGCGAACGACCTACACCGAACTGAGATAC
CTACAGCGTGAGCTATGAGAAAGCGCCACGCTTCCCGAAGGGAGAAAGGCGGACAGGTATCCGGTAAGCG
GCAGGGTCGGAACAGGAGAGCGCACGAGGGAGCTTCCAGGGGGAAACGCCTGGTATCTTTATAGTCCTGT
CGGGTTTCGCCACCTCTGACTTGAGCGTCGATTTTTGTGATGCTCGTCAGGGGGGCGGAGCCTATGGAAA
AACGCCAGCAACGCGGCCTTTTTACGGTTCCTGGCCTTTTGCTGGCCTTTTGCTCACATGTTCTTTCCTG
CGTTATCCCCTGATTCTGTGGATAACCGTATTACCGCCTTTGAGTGAGCTGATACCGCTCGCCGCAGCCG
AACGACCGAGCGCAGCGAGTCAGTGAGCGAGGAAGCGGAAGAGCGCCCAATACGCAAACCGCCTCTCCCC
GCGCGTTGGCCGATTCATTAATGCAGCTGGCACGACAGGTTTCCCGACTGGAAAGCGGGCAGTGAGCGCA
ACGCAATTAATGTGAGTTAGCTCACTCATTAGGCACCCCAGGCTTTACACTTTATGCTTCCGGCTCGTAT
GTTGTGTGGAATTGTGAGCGGATAACAATTTCACACAGGAAACAGCTATGACCATGATTACGCCGCTAGC
CATGGTTGTGCGACAGATTCACTGTGAAAGACTGTTCATTATACCCACGTTTCACTGGGAGATGTAAGCC
TTAGGTGTTTTACCCTGATTAGATAATACAATAACCAACAGAAATACGAGAATCTAAACTAATTTCGATG
ATTCATTTTTCTTTTTACCGCGCTGCCTCTTTTGGCAATTCTTTCACCTATATTCTACCTTCTCTTTCCT
TTTGTTCTAAACTTATTACCAGCTATCTATGTCGAATCAAGAAGAAGGACTTAAACTGTGGGGTGGCAGG
TTTACTGGGGCTACTGACCCCTTGATGGATTTGTATAACGCTTCCTTACCTTACGACAAGAAAATGTACA
AGGTGGATTTAGAAGGAACAAAAGTTTACACTGAGGGCCTGGAGAAAATTAATTTGCTAACTAAAGACGA
ACTAAGTGAGATTCATCGTGGTCTCAAATTGATTGAAGCAGAGTGGGCAGAAGGGAAGTTTGTTGAGAAG
CCAGGGGATGAGGATATTCACACTGCTAATGAACGTCGCTTGGGTGAGTTGATTGGTCGTGGAATCTCTG
GTAAGGTTCATACCGGAAGGTCTAGAAATGATCAAGTTGCCACTGATATGCGGTTGTATGTCAGAGACAA
TCTAACTCAGTTGGCTGACTATCTGAAGCAGTTCATTCAAGTAATCATCAAGAGAGCTGAACAGGAAATA
GACGTCTTGATGCCCGGTTATACTCACTTGCAAAGAGCTCAACCAATCAGATGGTCTCACTGGTTGAGCA
TGTATGCTACCTATTTCACTGAAGATTATGAGAGACTGAATCAAATCGTTAAAAGGTTGAACAAATCCCC
ATTGGGAGCTGGAGCTTTGGCTGGTCATCCTTATGGAATTGATCGTGAATACATTGCTGAGAGATTAGGG
TTTGATTCTGTTATTGGTAATTCTTTGGCCGCTGTTTCAGACAGAGATTTTGTAGTCGAAACCATGTTCT
GGTCTTCGTTGTTTATGAATCATATTTCTCGATTCTCAGAAGATTTGATCATTTACTCCACTGGAGAGTT
TGGATTTATCAAGTTGGCAGATGCTTATTCTACTGGATCTTCTCTGATGCCTCAAAAAAAAAACCCAGAC
TCTTTGGAGTTATTGAGGGGTAAATCTGGTAGATGTTTTGGGGCCTTGGCTGGTTTCCTCATGTCTATTA
AGTCCATTCCGTCAACCTATAACAAAGATATGCAAGAGGATAAGGAGCCTTTATTTGATACTCTAATCAC
TGTAGAGCACTCGATTTTGATAGCATCCGGTGTAGTTTCTACCTTGAACATTGATGCCGAACGAATGAAG
AATGCTCTAACTATGGATATGCTGGCTACAGATCTTGCCGACTATTTAGTTAGAAGGGGAGTTCCATTCA
GAGAAACTCACCACATTTCTGGTGAATGTGTCAGACAAGCCGAGGAGTTGAACCTTTCTGGTATTGATCA
GTTGTCCCTCGAACAATTGAAATCCATTGACTCCCGTTTTGAGGCTGATGTGGCTTCAACGTTTGACTTT
GAAGCCAGTGTTGAAAAAAGAACTGCCACCGGAGGAACTTCTAAGACTGCTGTTTTAAAGCAATTGGATG
CACTGAATGAAAAGCTAGAGTCTTGACTGCAGGTCGACTCTAGAGGATCCTATGTATGATACGAAACGTA
CCGTATCGTTAAGGTAGCGTCAGCAATATATAAACAGAAGGAAGCTGCCCTGTCTTAAACCTTTTTTTTT
ATCACTAGTATGGTTTCTAAGGGTGAAGAGTTGTTCACTGGTGTTGTTCCAATCTTGGTTGAGTTGGACG
GTGACGTTAACGGACACAAGTTCTCTGTTTCTGGTGAAGGTGAGGGTGACGCTACTTACGGAAAGTTGAC
TTTGAAGTTCATCTGTACTACTGGTAAGTTGCCAGTTCCATGGCCAACTTTGGTTACTACTTTGACTTAC
GGTGTTCAGTGTTTCTCCAGATACCCAGACCACATGAAGCAGCACGATTTCTTCAAGTCTGCTATGCCAG
AGGGTTACGTTCAAGAGAGAACTATCTTCTTCAAGGACGACGGTAACTACAAGACTAGAGCTGAGGTTAA
GTTCGAGGGTGACACATTGGTTAACAGAATCGAGTTGAAGGGTATCGACTTCAAAGAGGACGGAAACATC
TTGGGTCACAAGTTGGAGTACAACTACAACTCCCACAACGTTTACATCATGGCTGACAAGCAGAAGAACG
GTATCAAGGTTAACTTCAAGATCAGACACAACATCGAGGACGGTTCCGTTCAATTGGCTGACCACTACCA
ACAGAACACTCCAATTGGTGACGGTCCAGTTTTGTTGCCAGACAACCACTACTTGTCCACTCAATCCGCT
TTGTCCAAGGACCCAAACGAGAAGAGAGATCACATGGTTTTGTTGGAGTTCGTTACTGCTGCTGGTATCA
CTTTGGGTATGGACGAGTTGTACAAGTAACTCGAGCCTTAGACATGACTGTTCCTCAGTTCAAGTTGGGC
ACTTACGAGAAGACCGGTCTTGCTAGATTCTAATCAAGAGGATGTCAGAATGCCATTTGCCTGAGAGATG
CAGGCTTCATTTTTGATACTTTTTTATTTGTAACCTATATAGTATAGGATTTTTTTTGTCATTTTGTTTC
TTCTCGTACGAGCTTGCTCCTGATCAGCCTATCTCGCAGCTGATGAATATCTTGTGGTAGGGGTTTGGGA
AAATCATTCGAGTTTGATGTTTTTCTTGGTATTTCCCACTCCTCTTCAGAGTACAGAAGATTAAGTGAGA
CGTTCGTTTGTGCAAGCTTAGATCCCCGGGTACCGAGCTCGAATTCGCCGTACCACTTCAAAACACCCAA
GCACAGCATACTAAATTTCCCCTCTTTCTTCCTCTAGGGTGTCGTTAATTACCCGTACTAAAGGTTTGGA
AAAGAAAAAAGAGACCGCCTCGTTTCTTTTTCTTCGTCGAAAAAGGCAATAAAAATTTTTATCACGTTTC
TTTTTCTTGAAAATTTTTTTTTTTGATTTTTTTCTCTTTCGATGACCTCCCATTGATATTTAAGTTAATA
AACGGTCTTCAATTTCTCAAGTTTCAGTTTCATTTTTCTTGTTCTATTACAACTTTTTTTACTTCTTGCT
CATTAGAAAGAAAGCATAGCAATCTAATCTAAGTTTTAATTACAAAATGAAGAAGCCAGAGTTGACTGCT
ACTTCCGTTGAGAAGTTCTTGATCGAGAAGTTCGACTCCGTTTCCGACTTGATGCAATTGTCTGAAGGTG
AAGAGTCCAGAGCTTTCTCCTTTGACGTTGGTGGTAGAGGTTACGTTTTGAGAGTTAATTCCTGTGCTGA
CGGTTTCTACAAGGACAGATACGTTTACAGACACTTCGCTTCCGCTGCTTTGCCAATTCCAGAGGTTTTG
GACATTGGTGAGTTCTCCGAGTCCTTGACTTACTGTATCTCCAGAAGAGCTCAGGGAGTTACATTGCAAG
ACTTGCCAGAAACTGAGTTGCCAGCTGTTTTGCAACCAGTTGCTGAAGCTATGGACGCTATTGCTGCTGC
TGACTTGTCTCAAACTTCTGGTTTTGGTCCATTCGGTCCACAGGGTATTGGTCAGTACACTACTTGGAGA
GACTTCATCTGTGCTATCGCTGACCCACATGTTTACCACTGGCAAACTGTTATGGACGATACTGTTTCCG
CTTCCGTTGCTCAGGCTTTGGACGAATTGATGTTGTGGGCTGAAGATTGTCCTGAGGTTAGACATTTGGT
TCACGCTGACTTCGGTTCCAACAACGTTTTGACTGACAACGGTAGAATCACTGCTGTTATCGACTGGTCC
GAAGCTATGTTCGGTGACTCTCAATACGAGGTTGCTAACATCTTCTTTTGGAGACCATGGTTGGCTTGTA
TGGAACAGCAGACTAGATACTTCGAGAGAAGACACCCAGAATTGGCTGGTTCCCCAAGATTGAGAGCTTA
CATGTTGAGAATCGGTTTGGACCAGTTGTACCAGTCCTTGGTTGATGGTAACTTCGATGATGCTGCTTGG
GCTCAAGGTAGATGTGACGCTATCGTTAGATCCGGTGCTGGTACTGTTGGTAGAACTCAGATTGCTAGAA
GATCCGCTGCTGTTTGGACTGACGGTTGTGTTGAAGTTTTGGCTGACTCCGGTAACAGAAGACCATCCAC
TAGACCAAGAGCTAAAGAGGTTGGTAGAGTTTAAGTATTAAGAACGTTATTTATATTTCAAATTTTTCTT
TTTTTTCTCTACAGACGCTGTACGCATGTAACATTATACTGAAAACCTTGCTTGAGAAGGTTTTGGGACG
CTCGAAGATCCAGCTGCATTAATGAATCGGCCAACGCGCGGGGAGAGGCGGTTTGCGTATTGGGCGCTCT
TCCGCTTCCTCGGAATTCACTGGCCGTCGTTTTACAACGTCGTGACTGGGAAAACCCTGGCGTTACCCAA
CTTAATCGCCTTGCAGCACATCCCCCTTTCGCCAGCTGGCGTAATAGCGAAGAGGCCCGCACCGATCGCC
CTTCCCAACAGTTGCGCAGCCTGAATGGCGAATGGCGCCTGATGCGGTATTTTCTCCTTACGCATCTGTG
CGGTATTTCACACCGCATATGGTGCACTCTCAGTACAATCTGCTCTGATGCCGCATAGTTAAGCCAGCCC
CGACACCCGCCAACACCCGCTGACGCGCCCTGACGGGCTTGTCTGCTCCCGGCATCCGCTTACAGACAAG
CTGTGACCGTCTCCGGGAGCTGCATGTGTCAGAGGTTTTCACCGTCATCACCGAAACGCGCGA
Features (pLannotate 1.2.2; 22 found; start..end, strand, type, name):
     96..200     +  promoter       AmpR promoter: bla
    201..1061    +  CDS            AmpR: β-lactamase; bla; confers resistance to ampicillin, carbenicillin, and related antibiotics
   1232..1820    +  rep_origin     ori: high-copy-number ColE1/pMB1/pBR322/pUC origin of replication
   2003..2095    +  CDS            lacI (fragment): lac repressor; lacI; The lac repressor binds to the lac operator to inhibit transcription in E. coli. This inhibition can be relieved by adding lactose or isopropyl-β-D-thiogalactopyranoside (IPTG).
   2108..2129    +  protein_bind   CAP binding site: CAP binding activates transcription in the presence of cAMP. E. coli catabolite activator protein
   2144..2174    +  promoter       lac promoter: promoter for the E. coli lac operon
   2182..2198    +  protein_bind   lac operator: The lac repressor binds to the lac operator to inhibit transcription in E. coli. This inhibition can be relieved by adding lactose or isopropyl-β-D-thiogalactopyranoside (IPTG). lac repressor encoded by lacI
   2243..2311    +  CDS            DED81 (fragment): SYNC_SACPA - Protein inferred from homology: Swiss-Prot protein existence level 3. From Saccharomyces paradoxus (Yeast) (Saccharomyces douglasii).
   2503..3867    +  CDS            ARG4: ARLY_YEAST - Experimental evidence at protein level: Swiss-Prot protein existence level 1. From Saccharomyces cerevisiae (strain ATCC 204508 / S288c) (Baker's yeast).
   3877..3900    -  misc_feature   MCS (fragment): pUC18/19 multiple cloning site
   3941..3994    +  promoter       AOX1 promoter (fragment): Pichia pastoris AOX1; inducible promoter, regulated by methanol
   4000..4716    +  CDS            EGFP: EGFP is a basic (constitutively fluorescent) green fluorescent protein published in 1996, derived from Aequorea victoria. It is reported to be a rapidly-maturing weak dimer with moderate acid sensitivity.
   4725..4790    +  CDS            AOX1 (fragment): ALOX1_KOMPC - Experimental evidence at protein level: Swiss-Prot protein existence level 1. Major isoform of alcohol oxidase, which catalyzes the oxidation of methanol to formaldehyde and hydrogen peroxide, the first step in the methanol utilization pathway of methylotrophic yeasts. From Komagataella phaffii (strain ATCC 76273 / CBS 7435 / CECT 11047 / NRRL Y-11430 / Wegner 21-1) (Yeast) (Pichia pastoris).
   4794..5040    +  terminator     AOX1 terminator: Pichia pastoris AOX1; transcription terminator for AOX1
   5061..5086    -  misc_feature   MCS (fragment): pUC18/19 multiple cloning site
   5085..5423    +  promoter       TEF1 promoter (fragment): S. cerevisiae TEF1; promoter for EF-1α
   5437..6459    +  CDS            hph: KHYB_ECOLX - Experimental evidence at protein level: Swiss-Prot protein existence level 1. The aminoglycoside phosphotransferases achieve inactivation of their antibiotic substrates by phosphorylation. Only phosphorylates hygromycin and closely related compounds such as demethyl analogs and destomycin. From Escherichia coli.
   6474..6587    +  terminator     CYC1 terminator (fragment): S. cerevisiae CYC1; transcription terminator for CYC1
   6590..6647    -  CDS            lacI (fragment): lac repressor; lacI; The lac repressor binds to the lac operator to inhibit transcription in E. coli. This inhibition can be relieved by adding lactose or isopropyl-β-D-thiogalactopyranoside (IPTG).
   6665..6822    +  CDS            lacZα (fragment): LacZα fragment of β-galactosidase; lacZ fragment
   6828..6927    -  misc_feature   bom (fragment): basis of mobility region from pBR322
   7029..1       -  CDS            rop (fragment) (across the origin): Rop protein, which maintains plasmids at low copy number; rop
