[The description below was written by a language model from this plasmid's Addgene catalogue record and pLannotate feature annotations shown in this document.]
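Description:
pMT1475 is a 7,063-nt yeast expression and synthetic-biology plasmid built on pUC19, designed to place EGFP under control of a promoter that can be regulated with 2,4-diacetylphloroglucinol (DAPG). In E. coli it is maintained as a high-copy plasmid through the ColE1/pUC origin and selected with ampicillin via the bla gene. Remnants of the pUC lac region (CAP site, lac promoter and operator, lacZα and lacI fragments) and short bom and rop fragments are backbone carry-over rather than functional payload.

The reporter cassette consists of the synthetic promoter KpPhl1.19, followed by the EGFP coding sequence and the AOX1 transcription terminator from Komagataella phaffii (Pichia pastoris). The annotation software recognises only a short AOX1 promoter fragment immediately upstream of EGFP, which probably corresponds to the core region of the synthetic promoter. The DAPG-responsive operator elements are not annotated. No DAPG-responsive regulator gene appears in the feature table, so the regulator is presumably supplied from a separate construct or the host strain. Selection in yeast uses a hygromycin resistance cassette, with hph flanked by a TEF1 promoter fragment and a CYC1 terminator fragment.

The plasmid also carries an ARG4 (argininosuccinate lyase) sequence matched to the Saccharomyces cerevisiae gene, with a neighbouring DED81 fragment. No yeast replication origin is annotated, so this region may serve as a homology target for chromosomal integration or as an auxotrophic marker, though the record does not state its role. The "Kp" promoter prefix and the AOX1 parts suggest K. phaffii as the intended host, but the host is not named explicitly. The plasmid is used to measure the inducible output of the synthetic promoter by fluorescence.
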