Addgene plasmid #228322: pMT1475
Purpose: 2,4-Diacetylphloroglucinol (DAPG)-regulatable EGFP expression
Depositing lab: Jun Ishii. Depositing organization: Kobe University. Publication: Designing strong inducible synthetic promoters in yeasts. Tominaga M, Shima Y, Nozaki K, Ito Y, Someda M, Shoya Y, Hashii N, Obata C, Matsumoto-Kitano M, Suematsu K, Matsukawa T, Hosoya K, Hashiba N, Kondo A, Ishii J. Nat Commun. 2024 Dec 19;15(1):10653. doi: 10.1038/s41467-024-54865-z. PubMed 39702268.
Backbone
  Vector backbone: pUC19
  Vector type: Yeast Expression, Synthetic Biology
  Selectable markers: Hygromycin
Growth in bacteria
  Bacterial resistance: Ampicillin, 100 μg/mL
  Growth temperature: 37°C
  Growth strain: DH5alpha
  Copy number: High Copy
Gene/Insert
  Gene/Insert name: EGFP
  Species: Synthetic; Aequorea victoria
  Promoter: 2,4-Diacetylphloroglucinol-regulatable synthetic promoter (KpPhl1.19)
  Cloning method: Ligation Independent Cloning
Terms and licenses: Academic/Nonprofit Terms; Industry Terms: Not Available to Industry
How to cite: pMT1475 was a gift from Jun Ishii (Addgene plasmid # 228322 ; http://n2t.net/addgene:228322 ; RRID:Addgene_228322)
